Addgene plasmid #208293: pCMV-T7-BPNLS-CE-ABE8e-SpRY--BPNLS-P2A-EGFP (NK289)
Purpose: CMV and T7 promoter expression plasmid for human codon optimized CE-ABE8e-SpRY A-to-G base editor and P2A-EGFP
Depositing lab: Benjamin Kleinstiver. Publication: Optimization of base editors for the functional correction of SMN2 as a treatment for spinal muscular atrophy. Alves CRR, Ha LL, Yaworski R, Sutton ER, Lazzarotto CR, Christie KA, Reilly A, Beauvais A, Doll RM, de la Cruz D, Maguire CA, Swoboda KJ, Tsai SQ, Kothary R, Kleinstiver BP. Nat Biomed Eng. 2023 Dec 6. doi: 10.1038/s41551-023-01132-z. PubMed 38057426.
Backbone
  Vector backbone: pCMV-T7-ABE8e-nSpRY-P2A-EGFP (KAC1069)
  Backbone manufacturer: Benjamin Kleinstiver (Addgene plasmid # 185912)
  Vector type: Mammalian Expression, CRISPR ; in vitro transcription; T7 promoter
Growth in bacteria
  Bacterial resistance: Ampicillin, 100 μg/mL
  Growth temperature: 37°C
  Growth strain: DH5alpha
  Copy number: High Copy
Gene/Insert
  Gene/Insert name: pCMV-T7-BPNLS-CE-ABE8e-SpRY-BPNLS-P2A-EGFP (alt names: NK289; CE-ABE8e-SpRY)
  Species: Synthetic
  Mutation: ABE8e mutations in TadA inlaid into nSpRY(D10A/A61R/L1111R/D1135L/S1136W/G1218K/E1219Q/N1317R/A1322R/R1333P/R1335Q/T1337R)
  Promoter: CMV and T7
  Tag / fusion protein: BPNLS (N terminal on insert); BPNLS-P2A-EGFP (C terminal on insert)
  Cloning method: Gibson Cloning
  Sequencing primers: 5′ oBK6928-CCAAGTCTCCACCCCATTGACG; 3′ oBK219-GGGAGTGGCACCTTCCAGGGTC
Terms and licenses: Academic/Nonprofit Terms; Industry Terms: Not Available to Industry
How to cite: pCMV-T7-BPNLS-CE-ABE8e-SpRY--BPNLS-P2A-EGFP (NK289) was a gift from Benjamin Kleinstiver (Addgene plasmid # 208293 ; http://n2t.net/addgene:208293 ; RRID:Addgene_208293)
