[The description below was written by a language model from this plasmid's Addgene catalogue record and pLannotate feature annotations shown in this document.]
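Description:
pCMV-T7-BPNLS-CE-ABE8e-SpRY--BPNLS-P2A-EGFP (NK289) is a 9,087-nt mammalian expression and in vitro transcription plasmid encoding a human codon-optimized adenine (A-to-G) base editor. It was built by Gibson cloning from an earlier pCMV-T7-ABE8e-nSpRY-P2A-EGFP backbone. It is propagated in E. coli as a high-copy plasmid through a ColE1/pUC-type origin and selected with ampicillin via the β-lactamase gene. Short remnants of lac regulatory elements, an SV40 promoter fragment and a pBR322 bom fragment are backbone leftovers with no stated role.

The CMV enhancer and promoter drive expression in mammalian cells. A T7 promoter placed just downstream allows the same open reading frame to be transcribed in vitro into mRNA. In this editor the ABE8e-mutant TadA deaminase domain is inlaid within the Cas9 sequence rather than fused to its N terminus. The feature table reflects this arrangement, showing a large N-terminal Cas9 segment, then tadA, then the remaining C-terminal Cas9 segment. The Cas9 component is nSpRY, a D10A nickase carrying the listed substitutions that define the SpRY variant, which is known for greatly relaxed PAM requirements. Bipartite nuclear localization signals (BPNLS) flank the editor. A C-terminal P2A self-cleaving peptide links it to EGFP, so transfected cells yield a separate green fluorescent marker from the same transcript, which ends at a bGH polyadenylation signal. No guide RNA cassette is annotated, so the guide would presumably be supplied separately.

The plasmid comes from work optimizing base editors for functional correction of SMN2 as an approach to spinal muscular atrophy. It is suited to testing how the inlaid architecture performs at adenine target sites.
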