Features (pLannotate 1.2.2; 18 found; start..end, strand, type, name):
    132..335     +  promoter       CMV promoter: human cytomegalovirus (CMV) immediate early promoter
    377..395     +  promoter       T7 promoter: promoter for bacteriophage T7 RNA polymerase
    472..3609    +  CDS            Cas9 (fragment): Cas9 (Csn1) endonuclease from the Streptococcus pyogenes Type II CRISPR/Cas system generates RNA-guided double strand breaks in DNA
   3709..4197    +  CDS            tadA: TADA_ECOLI - Also known as yfhC. Experimental evidence at protein level: Swiss-Prot protein existence level 1. Catalyzes the deamination of adenosine to inosine at the wobble position 34 of tRNA(Arg2). Essential for cell viability. From Escherichia coli (strain K12).
   4300..5210    +  CDS            Cas9(C) (fragment): C-terminal portion of Streptococcus pyogenes Cas9 (Zetsche et al., 2015)
   5344..6060    +  CDS            EGFP: EGFP is a basic (constitutively fluorescent) green fluorescent protein published in 1996, derived from Aequorea victoria. It is reported to be a rapidly-maturing weak dimer with moderate acid sensitivity.
   6148..6372    +  polyA_signal   bGH poly(A) signal: bovine growth hormone polyadenylation signal
   6376..6397    +  promoter       SV40 promoter (fragment): SV40 enhancer and early promoter
   6402..6418    +  misc_feature   MCS (fragment): pBluescript multiple cloning site
   6467..6483    -  protein_bind   lac operator: The lac repressor binds to the lac operator to inhibit transcription in E. coli. This inhibition can be relieved by adding lactose or isopropyl-β-D-thiogalactopyranoside (IPTG). lac repressor encoded by lacI
   6491..6521    -  promoter       lac promoter: promoter for the E. coli lac operon
   6536..6557    -  protein_bind   CAP binding site: CAP binding activates transcription in the presence of cAMP. E. coli catabolite activator protein
   6570..6662    -  CDS            lacI (fragment): lac repressor; lacI; The lac repressor binds to the lac operator to inhibit transcription in E. coli. This inhibition can be relieved by adding lactose or isopropyl-β-D-thiogalactopyranoside (IPTG).
   6845..7433    -  rep_origin     ori: high-copy-number ColE1/pMB1/pBR322/pUC origin of replication
   7604..8464    -  CDS            AmpR: β-lactamase; bla; confers resistance to ampicillin, carbenicillin, and related antibiotics
   8465..8569    -  promoter       AmpR promoter: bla
   8640..8684    -  misc_feature   bom (fragment): basis of mobility region from pBR322
   8839..131     +  enhancer       CMV enhancer (across the origin): human cytomegalovirus immediate early enhancer
>Addgene plasmid #208293 | pCMV-T7-BPNLS-CE-ABE8e-SpRY--BPNLS-P2A-EGFP (NK289) | addgene full sequence | sequence record 410845 | Addgene NGS Result
ATATGCCAAGTACGCCCCCTATTGACGTCAATGACGGTAAATGGCCCGCCTGGCATTATGCCCAGTACAT
GACCTTATGGGACTTTCCTACTTGGCAGTACATCTACGTATTAGTCATCGCTATTACCATGGTGATGCGG
TTTTGGCAGTACATCAATGGGCGTGGATAGCGGTTTGACTCACGGGGATTTCCAAGTCTCCACCCCATTG
ACGTCAATGGGAGTTTGTTTTGGCACCAAAATCAACGGGACTTTCCAAAATGTCGTAACAACTCCGCCCC
ATTGACGCAAATGGGCGGTAGGCGTGTACGGTGGGAGGTCTATATAAGCAGAGCTGGTTTAGTGAACCGT
CAGATCCGCTAGAGATCCGCGGCCGCTAATACGACTCACTATAGGGAGAGCCGCCACCATGAAACGGACA
GCCGACGGAAGCGAGTTCGAGTCACCAAAGAAGAAGCGGAAAGTCAGCAGTGACAAGAAGTACAGCATCG
GCCTGGCCATCGGCACCAACTCTGTGGGCTGGGCCGTGATCACCGACGAGTACAAGGTGCCCAGCAAGAA
ATTCAAGGTGCTGGGCAACACCGACCGGCACAGCATCAAGAAGAACCTGATCGGAGCCCTGCTGTTCGAC
AGCGGCGAAACAGCCGAGAGAACCCGGCTGAAGAGAACCGCCAGAAGAAGATACACCAGACGGAAGAACC
GGATCTGCTATCTGCAAGAGATCTTCAGCAACGAGATGGCCAAGGTGGACGACAGCTTCTTCCACAGACT
GGAAGAGTCCTTCCTGGTGGAAGAGGATAAGAAGCACGAGCGGCACCCCATCTTCGGCAACATCGTGGAC
GAGGTGGCCTACCACGAGAAGTACCCCACCATCTACCACCTGAGAAAGAAACTGGTGGACAGCACCGACA
AGGCCGACCTGCGGCTGATCTATCTGGCCCTGGCCCACATGATCAAGTTCCGGGGCCACTTCCTGATCGA
GGGCGACCTGAACCCCGACAACAGCGACGTGGACAAGCTGTTCATCCAGCTGGTGCAGACCTACAACCAG
CTGTTCGAGGAAAACCCCATCAACGCCAGCGGCGTGGACGCCAAGGCCATCCTGTCTGCCAGACTGAGCA
AGAGCAGACGGCTGGAAAATCTGATCGCCCAGCTGCCCGGCGAGAAGAAGAATGGCCTGTTCGGAAACCT
GATTGCCCTGAGCCTGGGCCTGACCCCCAACTTCAAGAGCAACTTCGACCTGGCCGAGGATGCCAAACTG
CAGCTGAGCAAGGACACCTACGACGACGACCTGGACAACCTGCTGGCCCAGATCGGCGACCAGTACGCCG
ACCTGTTTCTGGCCGCCAAGAACCTGTCCGACGCCATCCTGCTGAGCGACATCCTGAGAGTGAACACCGA
GATCACCAAGGCCCCCCTGAGCGCCTCTATGATCAAGAGATACGACGAGCACCACCAGGACCTGACCCTG
CTGAAAGCTCTCGTGCGGCAGCAGCTGCCTGAGAAGTACAAAGAGATTTTCTTCGACCAGAGCAAGAACG
GCTACGCCGGCTACATTGACGGCGGAGCCAGCCAGGAAGAGTTCTACAAGTTCATCAAGCCCATCCTGGA
AAAGATGGACGGCACCGAGGAACTGCTCGTGAAGCTGAACAGAGAGGACCTGCTGCGGAAGCAGCGGACC
TTCGACAACGGCAGCATCCCCCACCAGATCCACCTGGGAGAGCTGCACGCCATTCTGCGGCGGCAGGAAG
ATTTTTACCCATTCCTGAAGGACAACCGGGAAAAGATCGAGAAGATCCTGACCTTCCGCATCCCCTACTA
CGTGGGCCCTCTGGCCAGGGGAAACAGCAGATTCGCCTGGATGACCAGAAAGAGCGAGGAAACCATCACC
CCCTGGAACTTCGAGGAAGTGGTGGACAAGGGCGCTTCCGCCCAGAGCTTCATCGAGCGGATGACCAACT
TCGATAAGAACCTGCCCAACGAGAAGGTGCTGCCCAAGCACAGCCTGCTGTACGAGTACTTCACCGTGTA
TAACGAGCTGACCAAAGTGAAATACGTGACCGAGGGAATGAGAAAGCCCGCCTTCCTGAGCGGCGAGCAG
AAAAAGGCCATCGTGGACCTGCTGTTCAAGACCAACCGGAAAGTGACCGTGAAGCAGCTGAAAGAGGACT
ACTTCAAGAAAATCGAGTGCTTCGACTCCGTGGAAATCTCCGGCGTGGAAGATCGGTTCAACGCCTCCCT
GGGCACATACCACGATCTGCTGAAAATTATCAAGGACAAGGACTTCCTGGACAATGAGGAAAACGAGGAC
ATTCTGGAAGATATCGTGCTGACCCTGACACTGTTTGAGGACAGAGAGATGATCGAGGAACGGCTGAAAA
CCTATGCCCACCTGTTCGACGACAAAGTGATGAAGCAGCTGAAGCGGCGGAGATACACCGGCTGGGGCAG
GCTGAGCCGGAAGCTGATCAACGGCATCCGGGACAAGCAGTCCGGCAAGACAATCCTGGATTTCCTGAAG
TCCGACGGCTTCGCCAACAGAAACTTCATGCAGCTGATCCACGACGACAGCCTGACCTTTAAAGAGGACA
TCCAGAAAGCCCAGGTGTCCGGCCAGGGCGATAGCCTGCACGAGCACATTGCCAATCTGGCCGGCAGCCC
CGCCATTAAGAAGGGCATCCTGCAGACAGTGAAGGTGGTGGACGAGCTCGTGAAAGTGATGGGCCGGCAC
AAGCCCGAGAACATCGTGATCGAAATGGCCAGAGAGAACCAGACCACCCAGAAGGGACAGAAGAACAGCC
GCGAGAGAATGAAGCGGATCGAAGAGGGCATCAAAGAGCTGGGCAGCCAGATCCTGAAAGAACACCCCGT
GGAAAACACCCAGCTGCAGAACGAGAAGCTGTACCTGTACTACCTGCAGAATGGGCGGGATATGTACGTG
GACCAGGAACTGGACATCAACCGGCTGTCCGACTACGATGTGGACCATATCGTGCCTCAGAGCTTTCTGA
AGGACGACTCCATCGACAACAAGGTGCTGACCAGAAGCGACAAGAACCGGGGCAAGAGCGACAACGTGCC
CTCCGAAGAGGTCGTGAAGAAGATGAAGAACTACTGGCGGCAGCTGCTGAACGCCAAGCTGATTACCCAG
AGAAAGTTCGACAATCTGACCAAGGCCGAGAGAGGCGGCCTGAGCGAACTGGATAAGGCCGGCTTCATCA
AGAGACAGCTGGTGGAAACCCGGCAGATCACAAAGCACGTGGCACAGATCCTGGACTCCCGGATGAACAC
TAAGTACGACGAGAATGACAAGCTGATCCGGGAAGTGAAAGTGATCACCCTGAAGTCCAAGCTGGTGTCC
GATTTCCGGAAGGATTTCCAGTTTTACAAAGTGCGCGAGATCAACAACTACCACCACGCCCACGACGCCT
ACCTGAACGCCGTCGTGGGAACCGCCCTGATCAAAAAGTACCCTAAGCTGGAAAGCGAGTTCGTGTACGG
CGACTACAAGGTGTACGACGTGCGGAAGATGATCGCCAAGAGCGAGCAGGAAATCGGCAAGGCTACCGCC
AAGTACTTCTTCTACAGCAACATCATGAACTTTTTCAAGTCTGGTGGCAGTTCCGGTGGTTCTTCCGGAA
GCGAAACTCCAGGGACAAGCGAATCCGCCACACCAGAGAGCTCCGGCGGCTCCTCCGGAGGATCCTCTGA
GGTGGAGTTTTCCCACGAGTACTGGATGAGACATGCCCTGACCCTGGCCAAGAGGGCACGCGATGAGAGG
GAGGTGCCTGTGGGAGCCGTGCTGGTGCTGAACAATAGAGTGATCGGCGAGGGCTGGAACAGAGCCATCG
GCCTGCACGACCCAACAGCCCATGCCGAAATTATGGCCCTGAGACAGGGCGGCCTGGTCATGCAGAACTA
CAGACTGATTGACGCCACCCTGTACGTGACATTCGAGCCTTGCGTGATGTGCGCCGGCGCCATGATCCAC
TCTAGGATCGGCCGCGTGGTGTTTGGCGTGAGGAACAGCAAAAGAGGCGCCGCAGGCTCCCTGATGAACG
TGCTGAACTACCCCGGCATGAATCACCGCGTCGAAATTACCGAGGGAATCCTGGCAGATGAATGTGCCGC
CCTGCTGTGCGATTTCTACCGGATGCCTAGACAGGTGTTCAATGCTCAGAAGAAGGCCCAGAGCTCCATC
AACTCCGGAGGATCTAGCGGAGGCTCCTCTGGCTCTGAGACACCTGGCACAAGCGAGAGCGCAACACCTG
AAAGCAGCGGGGGCAGCAGCGGGGGGTCAGAGACAAACGGCGAAACCGGGGAGATCGTGTGGGATAAGGG
CCGGGATTTTGCCACCGTGCGGAAAGTGCTGAGCATGCCCCAAGTGAATATCGTGAAAAAGACCGAGGTG
CAGACAGGCGGCTTCAGCAAAGAGTCTATCAGACCCAAGAGGAACAGCGATAAGCTGATCGCCAGAAAGA
AGGACTGGGACCCTAAGAAGTACGGCGGCTTCCTGTGGCCCACCGTGGCCTATTCTGTGCTGGTGGTGGC
CAAAGTGGAAAAGGGCAAGTCCAAGAAACTGAAGAGTGTGAAAGAGCTGCTGGGGATCACCATCATGGAA
AGAAGCAGCTTCGAGAAGAATCCCATCGACTTTCTGGAAGCCAAGGGCTACAAAGAAGTGAAAAAGGACC
TGATCATCAAGCTGCCTAAGTACTCCCTGTTCGAGCTGGAAAACGGCCGGAAGAGAATGCTGGCCTCTGC
CAAGCAGCTGCAGAAGGGAAACGAACTGGCCCTGCCCTCCAAATATGTGAACTTCCTGTACCTGGCCAGC
CACTATGAGAAGCTGAAGGGCTCCCCCGAGGATAATGAGCAGAAACAGCTGTTTGTGGAACAGCACAAGC
ACTACCTGGACGAGATCATCGAGCAGATCAGCGAGTTCTCCAAGAGAGTGATCCTGGCCGACGCTAATCT
GGACAAAGTGCTGTCCGCCTACAACAAGCACCGGGATAAGCCCATCAGAGAGCAGGCCGAGAATATCATC
CACCTGTTTACCCTGACCAGACTGGGAGCCCCTAGAGCCTTCAAGTACTTTGACACCACCATCGACCCCA
AGCAGTACAGAAGCACCAAAGAGGTGCTGGACGCCACCCTGATCCACCAGAGCATCACCGGCCTGTACGA
GACACGGATCGACCTGTCTCAGCTGGGAGGTGACTCTGGCGGCTCAAAAAGAACCGCCGACGGCAGCGAA
TTCGAGCCCAAGAAGAAGAGGAAAGTCGGAAGCGGAGCTACTAACTTCAGCCTGCTGAAGCAGGCTGGAG
ACGTGGAGGAGAACCCTGGACCTATGGTGAGCAAGGGCGAGGAGCTGTTCACCGGGGTGGTGCCCATCCT
GGTCGAGCTGGACGGCGACGTAAACGGCCACAAGTTCAGCGTGTCCGGCGAGGGCGAGGGCGATGCCACC
TACGGCAAGCTGACCCTGAAGTTCATCTGCACCACCGGCAAGCTGCCCGTGCCCTGGCCCACCCTCGTGA
CCACCCTGACCTATGGAGTGCAGTGCTTCAGCCGCTACCCCGACCACATGAAGCAGCACGACTTCTTCAA
GTCCGCCATGCCCGAAGGCTACGTCCAGGAGCGCACCATCTTCTTCAAGGACGACGGCAACTACAAGACC
CGCGCCGAGGTGAAGTTCGAGGGCGACACCCTGGTGAACCGCATCGAGCTGAAGGGCATCGACTTCAAGG
AGGACGGCAACATCCTGGGGCACAAGCTGGAGTACAACTACAACAGCCACAACGTCTATATCATGGCCGA
CAAGCAGAAGAACGGCATCAAGGTGAACTTCAAGATCCGCCACAACATCGAGGACGGCAGCGTGCAGCTC
GCCGACCACTACCAGCAGAACACCCCCATCGGCGACGGCCCCGTGCTGCTGCCCGACAACCACTACCTGA
GCACCCAGTCCGCCCTGAGCAAAGACCCCAACGAGAAGCGCGATCACATGGTCCTGCTGGAGTTCGTGAC
CGCCGCCGGGATCACTCTCGGCATGGACGAGCTGTACAAGTCTGGTGGTTCTCCCAAGAAGAAGAGGAAA
GTCTAACCGGTCATCATCACCATCACCATTGAGTTTAAACCCGCTGATCAGCCTCGACTGTGCCTTCTAG
TTGCCAGCCATCTGTTGTTTGCCCCTCCCCCGTGCCTTCCTTGACCCTGGAAGGTGCCACTCCCACTGTC
CTTTCCTAATAAAATGAGGAAATTGCATCGCATTGTCTGAGTAGGTGTCATTCTATTCTGGGGGGTGGGG
TGGGGCAGGACAGCAAGGGGGAGGATTGGGAAGACAATAGCAGGCATGCTGGGGATGCGGTGGGCTCTAT
GGCTTCTGAGGCGGAAAGAACCAGCTGGGGCTCGATACCGTCGACCTCTAGCTAGAGCTTGGCGTAATCA
TGGTCATAGCTGTTTCCTGTGTGAAATTGTTATCCGCTCACAATTCCACACAACATACGAGCCGGAAGCA
TAAAGTGTAAAGCCTAGGGTGCCTAATGAGTGAGCTAACTCACATTAATTGCGTTGCGCTCACTGCCCGC
TTTCCAGTCGGGAAACCTGTCGTGCCAGCTGCATTAATGAATCGGCCAACGCGCGGGGAGAGGCGGTTTG
CGTATTGGGCGCTCTTCCGCTTCCTCGCTCACTGACTCGCTGCGCTCGGTCGTTCGGCTGCGGCGAGCGG
TATCAGCTCACTCAAAGGCGGTAATACGGTTATCCACAGAATCAGGGGATAACGCAGGAAAGAACATGTG
AGCAAAAGGCCAGCAAAAGGCCAGGAACCGTAAAAAGGCCGCGTTGCTGGCGTTTTTCCATAGGCTCCGC
CCCCCTGACGAGCATCACAAAAATCGACGCTCAAGTCAGAGGTGGCGAAACCCGACAGGACTATAAAGAT
ACCAGGCGTTTCCCCCTGGAAGCTCCCTCGTGCGCTCTCCTGTTCCGACCCTGCCGCTTACCGGATACCT
GTCCGCCTTTCTCCCTTCGGGAAGCGTGGCGCTTTCTCATAGCTCACGCTGTAGGTATCTCAGTTCGGTG
TAGGTCGTTCGCTCCAAGCTGGGCTGTGTGCACGAACCCCCCGTTCAGCCCGACCGCTGCGCCTTATCCG
GTAACTATCGTCTTGAGTCCAACCCGGTAAGACACGACTTATCGCCACTGGCAGCAGCCACTGGTAACAG
GATTAGCAGAGCGAGGTATGTAGGCGGTGCTACAGAGTTCTTGAAGTGGTGGCCTAACTACGGCTACACT
AGAAGAACAGTATTTGGTATCTGCGCTCTGCTGAAGCCAGTTACCTTCGGAAAAAGAGTTGGTAGCTCTT
GATCCGGCAAACAAACCACCGCTGGTAGCGGTGGTTTTTTTGTTTGCAAGCAGCAGATTACGCGCAGAAA
AAAAGGATCTCAAGAAGATCCTTTGATCTTTTCTACGGGGTCTGACACTCAGTGGAACGAAAACTCACGT
TAAGGGATTTTGGTCATGAGATTATCAAAAAGGATCTTCACCTAGATCCTTTTAAATTAAAAATGAAGTT
TTAAATCAATCTAAAGTATATATGAGTAAACTTGGTCTGACAGTTACCAATGCTTAATCAGTGAGGCACC
TATCTCAGCGATCTGTCTATTTCGTTCATCCATAGTTGCCTGACTCCCCGTCGTGTAGATAACTACGATA
CGGGAGGGCTTACCATCTGGCCCCAGTGCTGCAATGATACCGCGAGACCCACGCTCACCGGCTCCAGATT
TATCAGCAATAAACCAGCCAGCCGGAAGGGCCGAGCGCAGAAGTGGTCCTGCAACTTTATCCGCCTCCAT
CCAGTCTATTAATTGTTGCCGGGAAGCTAGAGTAAGTAGTTCGCCAGTTAATAGTTTGCGCAACGTTGTT
GCCATTGCTACAGGCATCGTGGTGTCACGCTCGTCGTTTGGTATGGCTTCATTCAGCTCCGGTTCCCAAC
GATCAAGGCGAGTTACATGATCCCCCATGTTGTGCAAAAAAGCGGTTAGCTCCTTCGGTCCTCCGATCGT
TGTCAGAAGTAAGTTGGCCGCAGTGTTATCACTCATGGTTATGGCAGCACTGCATAATTCTCTTACTGTC
ATGCCATCCGTAAGATGCTTTTCTGTGACTGGTGAGTACTCAACCAAGTCATTCTGAGAATAGTGTATGC
GGCGACCGAGTTGCTCTTGCCCGGCGTCAATACGGGATAATACCGCGCCACATAGCAGAACTTTAAAAGT
GCTCATCATTGGAAAACGTTCTTCGGGGCGAAAACTCTCAAGGATCTTACCGCTGTTGAGATCCAGTTCG
ATGTAACCCACTCGTGCACCCAACTGATCTTCAGCATCTTTTACTTTCACCAGCGTTTCTGGGTGAGCAA
AAACAGGAAGGCAAAATGCCGCAAAAAAGGGAATAAGGGCGACACGGAAATGTTGAATACTCATACTCTT
CCTTTTTCAATATTATTGAAGCATTTATCAGGGTTATTGTCTCATGAGCGGATACATATTTGAATGTATT
TAGAAAAATAAACAAATAGGGGTTCCGCGCACATTTCCCCGAAAAGTGCCACCTGACGTCGACGGATCGG
GAGATCGATCTCCCGATCCCCTAGGGTCGACTCTCAGTACAATCTGCTCTGATGCCGCATAGTTAAGCCA
GTATCTGCTCCCTGCTTGTGTGTTGGAGGTCGCTGAGTAGTGCGCGAGCAAAATTTAAGCTACAACAAGG
CAAGGCTTGACCGACAATTGCATGAAGAATCTGCTTAGGGTTAGGCGTTTTGCGCTGCTTCGCGATGTAC
GGGCCAGATATACGCGTTGACATTGATTATTGACTAGTTATTAATAGTAATCAATTACGGGGTCATTAGT
TCATAGCCCATATATGGAGTTCCGCGTTACATAACTTACGGTAAATGGCCCGCCTGGCTGACCGCCCAAC
GACCCCCGCCCATTGACGTCAATAATGACGTATGTTCCCATAGTAACGCCAATAGGGACTTTCCATTGAC
GTCAATGGGTGGAGTATTTACGGTAAACTGCCCACTTGGCAGTACATCAAGTGTATC
